Addgene plasmid #226462: RLuc_IRES_FLuc_Pless
Purpose: Promoterless bicistronic luciferase
Depositing lab: Dogus Altintas & Paolo Comoglio. Depositing organization: IFOM Fondazione, Italy. Publication: The integrated stress response drives MET oncogene overexpression in cancers. Cerqua M, Foiani M, Boccaccio C, Comoglio PM, Altintas DM. EMBO J. 2025 Jan 7. doi: 10.1038/s44318-024-00338-4. PubMed 39774381.
Backbone
  Vector backbone: pCDNA3.1
  Vector type: Mammalian Expression
Growth in bacteria
  Bacterial resistance: Ampicillin, 100 μg/mL
  Growth temperature: 37°C
  Growth strain: DH5alpha
  Copy number: High Copy
Gene/Insert
  Gene/Insert name: RLuc IRES FLuc
  Promoter: No promoter
  Cloning method: Restriction Enzyme; 5′ cloning site MluI (destroyed during cloning); 3′ cloning site NheI (destroyed during cloning)
  Sequencing primers: 5′ Amp-R
Terms and licenses: Academic/Nonprofit Terms; Industry Terms: Not Available to Industry
How to cite: RLuc_IRES_FLuc_Pless was a gift from Dogus Altintas & Paolo Comoglio (Addgene plasmid # 226462 ; http://n2t.net/addgene:226462 ; RRID:Addgene_226462)
