[The description below was written by a language model from this plasmid's Addgene catalogue record and pLannotate feature annotations shown in this document.]
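Description:
RLuc_IRES_FLuc_Pless is a promoterless bicistronic luciferase reporter built on the pcDNA3.1 mammalian expression backbone. It is propagated in E. coli as a high-copy plasmid through a ColE1/pUC-type origin and selected with ampicillin via the β-lactamase gene. The backbone also carries an f1 phage origin and an SV40 early promoter–driven neomycin resistance cassette with an SV40 polyadenylation signal, which would permit G418 selection of transfected mammalian cells. The 5′ MluI and 3′ NheI cloning sites were destroyed during construction. No CMV promoter is annotated upstream of the reporter, consistent with the record's statement that the insert has no promoter.

The payload consists of a Renilla luciferase coding sequence, then an intercistronic region annotated as picornaviral 5′ untranslated sequence (an enterovirus-type cloverleaf element and a picornavirus IRES), then the firefly (Photinus pyralis) luciferase coding sequence and the bovine growth hormone polyadenylation signal. The record does not name the specific virus from which the IRES derives. In bicistronic reporters of this kind, the first cistron reports cap-dependent translation and the second reports internal ribosome entry.

A promoterless version commonly serves as a control. Any firefly signal it produces would point to cryptic promoter activity in the intercistronic or flanking sequence rather than genuine IRES-driven translation. The record states the purpose only as "promoterless bicistronic luciferase", so this control role is an inference. The associated publication concerns translational control of the MET oncogene under the integrated stress response.
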