Features (pLannotate 1.2.2; 20 found; start..end, strand, type, name):
      6..941     +  CDS            Rluc: luciferase from the anthozoan coelenterate Renilla reniformis (sea pansy)
    975..1065    +  ncRNA          Entero 5 CRE: Accession: RF00386 - Enterovirus 5' cloverleaf cis-acting replication element
   1367..1618    +  ncRNA          IRES Picorna: Accession: RF00229 - Picornavirus internal ribosome entry site (IRES)
   1753..3402    +  CDS            LUCI_PHOPY: Experimental evidence at protein level: Swiss-Prot protein existence level 1. Produces green light with a wavelength of 562 nm. From Photinus pyralis (Common eastern firefly) (Lampyris pyralis).
   3488..3506    -  promoter       SP6 promoter: promoter for bacteriophage SP6 RNA polymerase
   3532..3756    +  polyA_signal   bGH poly(A) signal: bovine growth hormone polyadenylation signal
   3760..3781    +  promoter       SV40 promoter (fragment): SV40 enhancer and early promoter
   3802..4230    +  rep_origin     f1 ori (sequence partly withheld): f1 bacteriophage origin of replication; arrow indicates direction of (+) strand synthesis
   4244..4573    +  promoter       SV40 promoter: SV40 enhancer and early promoter
   4640..5431    +  CDS            neo: KKA2_KLEPN - Also known as kan, nptII. Experimental evidence at protein level: Swiss-Prot protein existence level 1. Resistance to kanamycin, neomycin, paromomycin, ribostamycin, butirosin and gentamicin B. From Klebsiella pneumoniae.
   5455..5613    +  CDS            ble (fragment): BLE_KLEPN - Experimental evidence at protein level: Swiss-Prot protein existence level 1. Binding protein with a strong affinity to the bleomycin family of antibiotics. Binds to CL990; an antimitotic-antibiotic compound. From Klebsiella pneumoniae.
   5608..5729    +  polyA_signal   SV40 poly(A) signal: SV40 polyadenylation signal
   5802..5818    -  protein_bind   lac operator: The lac repressor binds to the lac operator to inhibit transcription in E. coli. This inhibition can be relieved by adding lactose or isopropyl-β-D-thiogalactopyranoside (IPTG). lac repressor encoded by lacI
   5826..5856    -  promoter       lac promoter: promoter for the E. coli lac operon
   5871..5892    -  protein_bind   CAP binding site: CAP binding activates transcription in the presence of cAMP. E. coli catabolite activator protein
   5905..5997    -  CDS            lacI (fragment): lac repressor; lacI; The lac repressor binds to the lac operator to inhibit transcription in E. coli. This inhibition can be relieved by adding lactose or isopropyl-β-D-thiogalactopyranoside (IPTG).
   6180..6768    -  rep_origin     ori: high-copy-number ColE1/pMB1/pBR322/pUC origin of replication
   6939..7799    -  CDS            AmpR: β-lactamase; bla; confers resistance to ampicillin, carbenicillin, and related antibiotics
   7800..7904    -  promoter       AmpR promoter: bla
   7963..8015    -  misc_feature   bom (fragment): basis of mobility region from pBR322
>Addgene plasmid #226462 | RLuc_IRES_FLuc_Pless | addgene full sequence | sequence record 449192 | Addgene NGS Result
CCACCATGACTTCGAAAGTTTATGATCCAGAACAAAGGAAACGGATGATAACTGGTCCGCAGTGGTGGGC
CAGATGTAAACAAATGAATGTTCTTGATTCATTTATTAATTATTATGATTCAGAAAAACATGCAGAAAAT
GCTGTTATTTTTTTACATGGTAACGCGGCCTCTTCTTATTTATGGCGACATGTTGTGCCACATATTGAGC
CAGTAGCGCGGTGTATTATACCAGACCTTATTGGTATGGGCAAATCAGGCAAATCTGGTAATGGTTCTTA
TAGGTTACTTGATCATTACAAATATCTTACTGCATGGTTTGAACTTCTTAATTTACCAAAGAAGATCATT
TTTGTCGGCCATGATTGGGGTGCTTGTTTGGCATTTCATTATAGCTATGAGCATCAAGATAAGATCAAAG
CAATAGTTCACGCTGAAAGTGTAGTAGATGTGATTGAATCATGGGATGAATGGCCTGATATTGAAGAAGA
TATTGCGTTGATCAAATCTGAAGAAGGAGAAAAAATGGTTTTGGAGAATAACTTCTTCGTGGAAACCATG
TTGCCATCAAAAATCATGAGAAAGTTAGAACCAGAAGAATTTGCAGCATATCTTGAACCATTCAAAGAGA
AAGGTGAAGTTCGTCGTCCAACATTATCATGGCCTCGTGAAATCCCGTTAGTAAAAGGTGGTAAACCTGA
CGTTGTACAAATTGTTAGGAATTATAATGCTTATCTACGTGCAAGTGATGATTTACCAAAAATGTTTATT
GAATCGGACCCAGGATTCTTTTCCAATGCTATTGTTGAAGGTGCCAAGAAGTTTCCTAATACTGAATTTG
TCAAAGTAAAAGGTCTTCATTTTTCGCAAGAAGATGCACCTGATGAAATGGGAAAATATATCAAATCGTT
CGTTGAGCGAGTTCTCAAAAATGAACAATAATTCTAGAGCGGCCCCCAAGCTTGGGCTGCAGGTCTTAAA
ACAGCTCTGGGGTTGTACCCACCCCAGAGGCCCACGTGGCGGCTAGTACTCCGGTATTGCGGTACCTTTG
TACGCCTGTTTTATACTCCCTTCCCCCGTAACTTAGAAGCACAATGTCCAAGTTCAATAGGAGGGGGTAC
AAACCAGTACCACCACGAACAAGCACTTCTGTTCCCCCGGTGAGGCTGTATAGGCTGTTTCCACGGCTAA
AAGCGGCTGATCCGTTATCCGCTCATGTACTTCGAGAAGCCTAGTATCACCTTGGAATCTTCGATGCGTT
GCGCTCAACACTCAACCCCAGAGTGTAGCTTAGGTCGATGAGTCTGGACGTTCCTCACCGGCGACGGTGG
TCCAGGCTGCGTTGGCGGCCTACCTGTGGCCCAAAGCCACAGGACGCTAGTTGTGAACAAGGTGTGAAGA
GCCTATTGAGCTACCTGAGAGTCCTCCGGCCCCTGAATGCGGCTAATCCTAACCACGGAGCAGGCAGTGG
CAATCCAGCGACCAGCCTGTCGTAACGCGCAAGTTCGTGGCGGAACCGACTACTTTGGGTGTCCGTGTTT
CCTTTTATTTTTACAATGGCTGCTTATGGTGACAATCATTGATTGTTATCATAAAGCAAATTGGATTGGC
CATCCGGTGAGAATTTGATTATTAAATTACTCTCTTGTTGGGATTGCTCCTTTGAAATCTTGTGCACTCA
CACCTATTGGAATTACCTCATTGTTAAGATATCCATCACACTGGCGGCCGCATCTAGAGGGCCCGGATCC
AAATGGAAGACGCCAAAAACATAAAGAAAGGCCCGGCGCCATTCTATCCTCTAGAGGATGGAACCGCTGG
AGAGCAACTGCATAAGGCTATGAAGAGATACGCCCTGGTTCCTGGAACAATTGCTTTTACAGATGCACAT
ATCGAGGTGAACATCACGTACGCGGAATACTTCGAAATGTCCGTTCGGTTGGCAGAAGCTATGAAACGAT
ATGGGCTGAATACAAATCACAGAATCGTCGTATGCAGTGAAAACTCTCTTCAATTCTTTATGCCGGTGTT
GGGCGCGTTATTTATCGGAGTTGCAGTTGCGCCCGCGAACGACATTTATAATGAACGTGAATTGCTCAAC
AGTATGAACATTTCGCAGCCTACCGTAGTGTTTGTTTCCAAAAAGGGGTTGCAAAAAATTTTGAACGTGC
AAAAAAAATTACCAATAATCCAGAAAATTATTATCATGGATTCTAAAACGGATTACCAGGGATTTCAGTC
GATGTACACGTTCGTCACATCTCATCTACCTCCCGGTTTTAATGAATACGATTTTGTACCAGAGTCCTTT
GATCGTGACAAAACAATTGCACTGATAATGAATTCCTCTGGATCTACTGGGTTACCTAAGGGTGTGGCCC
TTCCGCATAGAACTGCCTGCGTCAGATTCTCGCATGCCAGAGATCCTATTTTTGGCAATCAAATCATTCC
GGATACTGCGATTTTAAGTGTTGTTCCATTCCATCACGGTTTTGGAATGTTTACTACACTCGGATATTTG
ATATGTGGATTTCGAGTCGTCTTAATGTATAGATTTGAAGAAGAGCTGTTTTTACGATCCCTTCAGGATT
ACAAAATTCAAAGTGCGTTGCTAGTACCAACCCTATTTTCATTCTTCGCCAAAAGCACTCTGATTGACAA
ATACGATTTATCTAATTTACACGAAATTGCTTCTGGGGGCGCACCTCTTTCGAAAGAAGTCGGGGAAGCG
GTTGCAAAACGCTTCCATCTTCCAGGGATACGACAAGGATATGGGCTCACTGAGACTACATCAGCTATTC
TGATTACACCCGAGGGGGATGATAAACCGGGCGCGGTCGGTAAAGTTGTTCCATTTTTTGAAGCGAAGGT
TGTGGATCTGGATACCGGGAAAACGCTGGGCGTTAATCAGAGAGGCGAATTATGTGTCAGAGGACCTATG
ATTATGTCCGGTTATGTAAACAATCCGGAAGCGACCAACGCCTTGATTGACAAGGATGGATGGCTACATT
CTGGAGACATAGCTTACTGGGACGAAGACGAACACTTCTTCATAGTTGACCGCTTGAAGTCTTTAATTAA
ATACAAAGGATATCAGGTGGCCCCCGCTGAATTGGAATCGATATTGTTACAACACCCCAACATCTTCGAC
GCGGGCGTGGCAGGTCTTCCCGACGATGACGCCGGTGAACTTCCCGCCGCCGTTGTTGTTTTGGAGCACG
GAAAGACGATGACGGAAAAAGAGATCGTGGATTACGTCGCCAGTCAAGTAACAACCGCGAAAAAGTTGCG
CGGAGGAGTTGTGTTTGTGGACGAAGTACCGAAAGGTCTTACCGGAAAACTCGACGCAAGAAAAATCAGA
GAGATCCTCATAAAGGCCAAGAAGGGCGGAAAGTCCAAATTGTAAAATGTAACTGTATTCAGCGATGACG
AAATTCTTAGCTATTGTAATCCTCCGAGGCCTCGAGCATGCATCTAGAGGGCCCTATTCTATAGTGTCAC
CTAAATGCTAGAGCTCGCTGATCAGCCTCGACTGTGCCTTCTAGTTGCCAGCCATCTGTTGTTTGCCCCT
CCCCCGTGCCTTCCTTGACCCTGGAAGGTGCCACTCCCACTGTCCTTTCCTAATAAAATGAGGAAATTGC
ATCGCATTGTCTGAGTAGGTGTCATTCTATTCTGGGGGGTGGGGTGGGGCAGGACAGCAAGGGGGAGGAT
TGGGAAGACAATAGCAGGCATGCTGGGGATGCGGTGGGCTCTATGGCTTCTGAGGCGGAAAGAACCAGCT
GGGGCTCTAGGGGGTATCCCC
[124 nt withheld, positions 3802-3925]
C
[91 nt withheld, positions 3927-4017]
A
[49 nt withheld, positions 4019-4067]
CCTTTGACGTTGGAGTCCACGTTCTTT
[37 nt withheld, positions 4095-4131]
ACCCTATCTCGGTCTATTCTTTTGATTTATAAGGGATTTTGCCGATTTCGGCCTATTGGTTAAAAAATGA
GCTGATTTAACAAAAATTTAACGCGAATTAATTCTGTGGAATGTGTGTCAGTTAGGGTGTGGAAAGTCCC
CAGGCTCCCCAGCAGGCAGAAGTATGCAAAGCATGCATCTCAATTAGTCAGCAACCAGGTGTGGAAAGTC
CCCAGGCTCCCCAGCAGGCAGAAGTATGCAAAGCATGCATCTCAATTAGTCAGCAACCATAGTCCCGCCC
CTAACTCCGCCCATCCCGCCCCTAACTCCGCCCAGTTCCGCCCATTCTCCGCCCCATGGCTGACTAATTT
TTTTTATTTATGCAGAGGCCGAGGCCGCCTCTGCCTCTGAGCTATTCCAGAAGTAGTGAGGAGGCTTTTT
TGGAGGCCTAGGCTTTTGCAAAAAGCTCCCGGGAGCTTGTATATCCATTTTCGGATCTGATCAAGAGACA
GGATGAGGATCGTTTCGCATGATTGAACAAGATGGATTGCACGCAGGTTCTCCGGCCGCTTGGGTGGAGA
GGCTATTCGGCTATGACTGGGCACAACAGACAATCGGCTGCTCTGATGCCGCCGTGTTCCGGCTGTCAGC
GCAGGGGCGCCCGGTTCTTTTTGTCAAGACCGACCTGTCCGGTGCCCTGAATGAACTGCAGGACGAGGCA
GCGCGGCTATCGTGGCTGGCCACGACGGGCGTTCCTTGCGCAGCTGTGCTCGACGTTGTCACTGAAGCGG
GAAGGGACTGGCTGCTATTGGGCGAAGTGCCGGGGCAGGATCTCCTGTCATCTCACCTTGCTCCTGCCGA
GAAAGTATCCATCATGGCTGATGCAATGCGGCGGCTGCATACGCTTGATCCGGCTACCTGCCCATTCGAC
CACCAAGCGAAACATCGCATCGAGCGAGCACGTACTCGGATGGAAGCCGGTCTTGTCGATCAGGATGATC
TGGACGAAGAGCATCAGGGGCTCGCGCCAGCCGAACTGTTCGCCAGGCTCAAGGCGCGCATGCCCGACGG
CGAGGATCTCGTCGTGACCCATGGCGATGCCTGCTTGCCGAATATCATGGTGGAAAATGGCCGCTTTTCT
GGATTCATCGACTGTGGCCGGCTGGGTGTGGCGGACCGCTATCAGGACATAGCGTTGGCTACCCGTGATA
TTGCTGAAGAGCTTGGCGGCGAATGGGCTGACCGCTTCCTCGTGCTTTACGGTATCGCCGCTCCCGATTC
GCAGCGCATCGCCTTCTATCGCCTTCTTGACGAGTTCTTCTGAGCGGGACTCTGGGGTTCGAAATGACCG
ACCAAGCGACGCCCAACCTGCCATCACGAGATTTCGATTCCACCGCCGCCTTCTATGAAAGGTTGGGCTT
CGGAATCGTTTTCCGGGACGCCGGCTGGATGATCCTCCAGCGCGGGGATCTCATGCTGGAGTTCTTCGCC
CACCCCAACTTGTTTATTGCAGCTTATAATGGTTACAAATAAAGCAATAGCATCACAAATTTCACAAATA
AAGCATTTTTTTCACTGCATTCTAGTTGTGGTTTGTCCAAACTCATCAATGTATCTTATCATGTCTGTAT
ACCGTCGACCTCTAGCTAGAGCTTGGCGTAATCATGGTCATAGCTGTTTCCTGTGTGAAATTGTTATCCG
CTCACAATTCCACACAACATACGAGCCGGAAGCATAAAGTGTAAAGCCTGGGGTGCCTAATGAGTGAGCT
AACTCACATTAATTGCGTTGCGCTCACTGCCCGCTTTCCAGTCGGGAAACCTGTCGTGCCAGCTGCATTA
ATGAATCGGCCAACGCGCGGGGAGAGGCGGTTTGCGTATTGGGCGCTCTTCCGCTTCCTCGCTCACTGAC
TCGCTGCGCTCGGTCGTTCGGCTGCGGCGAGCGGTATCAGCTCACTCAAAGGCGGTAATACGGTTATCCA
CAGAATCAGGGGATAACGCAGGAAAGAACATGTGAGCAAAAGGCCAGCAAAAGGCCAGGAACCGTAAAAA
GGCCGCGTTGCTGGCGTTTTTCCATAGGCTCCGCCCCCCTGACGAGCATCACAAAAATCGACGCTCAAGT
CAGAGGTGGCGAAACCCGACAGGACTATAAAGATACCAGGCGTTTCCCCCTGGAAGCTCCCTCGTGCGCT
CTCCTGTTCCGACCCTGCCGCTTACCGGATACCTGTCCGCCTTTCTCCCTTCGGGAAGCGTGGCGCTTTC
TCATAGCTCACGCTGTAGGTATCTCAGTTCGGTGTAGGTCGTTCGCTCCAAGCTGGGCTGTGTGCACGAA
CCCCCCGTTCAGCCCGACCGCTGCGCCTTATCCGGTAACTATCGTCTTGAGTCCAACCCGGTAAGACACG
ACTTATCGCCACTGGCAGCAGCCACTGGTAACAGGATTAGCAGAGCGAGGTATGTAGGCGGTGCTACAGA
GTTCTTGAAGTGGTGGCCTAACTACGGCTACACTAGAAGAACAGTATTTGGTATCTGCGCTCTGCTGAAG
CCAGTTACCTTCGGAAAAAGAGTTGGTAGCTCTTGATCCGGCAAACAAACCACCGCTGGTAGCGGTGGTT
TTTTTGTTTGCAAGCAGCAGATTACGCGCAGAAAAAAAGGATCTCAAGAAGATCCTTTGATCTTTTCTAC
GGGGTCTGACGCTCAGTGGAACGAAAACTCACGTTAAGGGATTTTGGTCATGAGATTATCAAAAAGGATC
TTCACCTAGATCCTTTTAAATTAAAAATGAAGTTTTAAATCAATCTAAAGTATATATGAGTAAACTTGGT
CTGACAGTTACCAATGCTTAATCAGTGAGGCACCTATCTCAGCGATCTGTCTATTTCGTTCATCCATAGT
TGCCTGACTCCCCGTCGTGTAGATAACTACGATACGGGAGGGCTTACCATCTGGCCCCAGTGCTGCAATG
ATACCGCGAGACCCACGCTCACCGGCTCCAGATTTATCAGCAATAAACCAGCCAGCCGGAAGGGCCGAGC
GCAGAAGTGGTCCTGCAACTTTATCCGCCTCCATCCAGTCTATTAATTGTTGCCGGGAAGCTAGAGTAAG
TAGTTCGCCAGTTAATAGTTTGCGCAACGTTGTTGCCATTGCTACAGGCATCGTGGTGTCACGCTCGTCG
TTTGGTATGGCTTCATTCAGCTCCGGTTCCCAACGATCAAGGCGAGTTACATGATCCCCCATGTTGTGCA
AAAAAGCGGTTAGCTCCTTCGGTCCTCCGATCGTTGTCAGAAGTAAGTTGGCCGCAGTGTTATCACTCAT
GGTTATGGCAGCACTGCATAATTCTCTTACTGTCATGCCATCCGTAAGATGCTTTTCTGTGACTGGTGAG
TACTCAACCAAGTCATTCTGAGAATAGTGTATGCGGCGACCGAGTTGCTCTTGCCCGGCGTCAATACGGG
ATAATACCGCGCCACATAGCAGAACTTTAAAAGTGCTCATCATTGGAAAACGTTCTTCGGGGCGAAAACT
CTCAAGGATCTTACCGCTGTTGAGATCCAGTTCGATGTAACCCACTCGTGCACCCAACTGATCTTCAGCA
TCTTTTACTTTCACCAGCGTTTCTGGGTGAGCAAAAACAGGAAGGCAAAATGCCGCAAAAAAGGGAATAA
GGGCGACACGGAAATGTTGAATACTCATACTCTTCCTTTTTCAATATTATTGAAGCATTTATCAGGGTTA
TTGTCTCATGAGCGGATACATATTTGAATGTATTTAGAAAAATAAACAAATAGGGGTTCCGCGCACATTT
CCCCGAAAAGTGCCACCTGACGTCGACGGATCGGGAGATCTCCCGATCCCCTATGGTGCACTCTCAGTAC
AATCTGCTCTGATGCCGCATAGTTAAGCCAGTATCTGCTCCCTGCTTGTGTGTTGGAGGTCGCTGAGTAG
TGCGCGAGCAAAATTTAAGCTACAACAAGGCAAGGCTTGACCGACAATTGCATGAAGAATCTGCTTAGGG
TTAGGCGTTTTGCGCTGCTTCGCGATGTACGGGCCAGATATACGCG
